>Addgene plasmid #238985 | pBtA3 | addgene full sequence | sequence record 473877 | Addgene NGS Result
GACGGATCGGGAGATCTCCCGATCCCCTATGGTGCACTCTCAGTACAATCTGCTCTGATGCCGCATAGTT
AAGCCAGTATCTGCTCCCTGCTTGTGTGTTGGAGGTCGCTGAGTAGTGCGCGAGCAAAATTTAAGCTACA
ACAAGGCAAGGCTTGACCGACAATTGCATGAAGAATCTGCTTAGGGTTAGGCGTTTTGCGCTGCTTCGCG
ATGTACGGGCCAGATATACGCGTTGACATTGATTATTGACTAGTTATTAATAGTAATCAATTACGGGGTC
ATTAGTTCATAGCCCATATATGGAGTTCCGCGTTACATAACTTACGGTAAATGGCCCGCCTGGCTGACCG
CCCAACGACCCCCGCCCATTGACGTCAATAATGACGTATGTTCCCATAGTAACGCCAATAGGGACTTTCC
ATTGACGTCAATGGGTGGAGTATTTACGGTAAACTGCCCACTTGGCAGTACATCAAGTGTATCATATGCC
AAGTACGCCCCCTATTGACGTCAATGACGGTAAATGGCCCGCCTGGCATTATGCCCAGTACATGACCTTA
TGGGACTTTCCTACTTGGCAGTACATCTACGTATTAGTCATCGCTATTACCATGGTGATGCGGTTTTGGC
AGTACATCAATGGGCGTGGATAGCGGTTTGACTCACGGGGATTTCCAAGTCTCCACCCCATTGACGTCAA
TGGGAGTTTGTTTTGGCACCAAAATCAACGGGACTTTCCAAAATGTCGTAACAACTCCGCCCCATTGACG
CAAATGGGCGGTAGGCGTGTACGGTGGGAGGTCTATATAAGCAGAGCTCTCTGGCTAACTAGAGAACCCA
CTGCTTACTGGCTTATCGAAATTAATACGACTCACTATAGGGAGACCCAAGCTTGGTACCGAGCTCGGAT
CCGCGCACCATGGGGGAGAAACCCGGGACCAGGGTCTTCAAGAAATCGAGTCCTAACTGCAAGCTCACCG
TGTACCTGGGCAAGCGGGACTTTGTGGACCACCTGGACAAAGTGGATCCTGTAGATGGTGTGGTGCTAGT
GGACCCGGACTACTTGAAGGACCGCAAAGTGTTTGTGACCCTCACCTGCGCCTTTCGCTATGGCCGCGAA
GACCTGGACGTGCTGGGCTTGTCCTTCCGCAAAGACCTGTTCATCGCCAACTACCAGGCCTTCCCCCCAA
CACCCAACCCACCCCGGCCCCCCACCCGCCTGCAGGAGCGGCTGCTGAGGAAGCTGGGCCAGCATGCCCA
CCCCTTTTTTTTCACAATACCCCAGAACCTGCCCTGCTCCGTCACCCTGCAGCCAGGCCCAGAGGATACG
GGGAAGGCCTGCGGGGTAGACTTTGAGATTCGAGCCTTCTGCGCCAAATCACTAGAAGAGAAAAGCCACA
AACGGAACTCTGTGCGTCTGGTGATCCGAAAGGTGCAGTTTGCCCCAGAGAAACCCGGCCCCCAGCCTTC
AGCTGAAACCACACGCCACTTCCTCATGTCTGACCGGTCCCTGCACCTTGAGGCTTCACTGGACAAGGAG
CTGTACTACCATGGGGAGCCCCTCAATGTCAATGTCCACGTCACCAATAACTCCACCAAGACTGTCAAGA
AGATCAAAGTCTCTGTGAGACAGTACGCCGACATCTGCCTCTTCAGCACCGCCCAGTACAAGTGCCCCGT
GGCTCAGGTCGAACAAGATGACCAGGTGTCGCCCAGTTCCACGTTCTGTAAGGTGTACACCATAACCCCG
CTGCTCAGCAACAACCGGGAGAAGCGCGGCCTCGCTCTGGATGGGAAGCTCAAGCACGAGGACACCAACC
TGGCGTCCAGCACCATTGTGAAGGAGGGTGCCAACAAGGAGGTGCTGGGGATCCTGGTGTCCTACAGGGT
CAAGGTGAAGCTGGTGGTGTCTCGAGGCGGGGACGTCTCAGTGGAGCTGCCATTTGTTCTCATGCACCCC
AAGCCCCATGATCACATCGCCCTTCCCAGGCCCCAGTCAGCTGTTCCTGAAACAGATGCCCCCGTGGACA
CCAACCTCATTGAATTCGAAACCAACTATGCCACAGACGACGACATCGTGTTTGAGGACTTTGCCCGGCT
GCGGCTCAAGGGGCTGAAGGACGAGGACTATGACGACCAGTTCTGCTAGGAAGGGAGGCTGGAAGAAGGG
AGTGGATGGCGGGGCGGGGGACAGGTGGAGGCAGGACCAAGACCCCCACTGTCACTGAGGGGGATCCCAG
TCCCTCTTCCCTTCCCCTCCACCCACCAGCTTCCTCGACCAACCCCTCCCCCCCTCCCTGCCCTACCCCC
CCACCAGATACGCACTGGACCCAGCTCTTGTGGAACATGGGCATTAATTTTTTGACTTTAGCTGTGCTTC
CCCAATCCCCCAGTGGGTGGCAAGCTGTGTTCACACCTCAATTTTTTGGAGGGGGAGCCGAAGAGGAGTG
ATAGTAGGAAAAGAGGGGGAAAGCCGAATTCGATATCCATCACACTGGCGGCCGCTCGAGCATGCATCTA
GAGGGCCCTATTCTATAGTGTCACCTAAATGCTAGAGCTCGCTGATCAGCCTCGACTGTGCCTTCTAGTT
GCCAGCCATCTGTTGTTTGCCCCTCCCCCGTGCCTTCCTTGACCCTGGAAGGTGCCACTCCCACTGTCCT
TTCCTAATAAAATGAGGAAATTGCATCGCATTGTCTGAGTAGGTGTCATTCTATTCTGGGGGGTGGGGTG
GGGCAGGACAGCAAGGGGGAGGATTGGGAAGACAATAGCAGGCATGCTGGGGATGCGGTGGGCTCTATGG
CTTCTGAGGCGGAAAGAACCAGCTGGGGCTCTAGGGGGTATCCCC
[124 nt withheld, positions 2846-2969]
C
[91 nt withheld, positions 2971-3061]
A
[49 nt withheld, positions 3063-3111]
CCTTTGACGTTGGAGTCCACGTTCTTT
[37 nt withheld, positions 3139-3175]
ACCCTATCTCGGTCTATTCTTTTGATTTATAAGGGATTTTGCCGATTTCGGCCTATTGGTTAAAAAATGA
GCTGATTTAACAAAAATTTAACGCGAATTAATTCTGTGGAATGTGTGTCAGTTAGGGTGTGGAAAGTCCC
CAGGCTCCCCAGCAGGCAGAAGTATGCAAAGCATGCATCTCAATTAGTCAGCAACCAGGTGTGGAAAGTC
CCCAGGCTCCCCAGCAGGCAGAAGTATGCAAAGCATGCATCTCAATTAGTCAGCAACCATAGTCCCGCCC
CTAACTCCGCCCATCCCGCCCCTAACTCCGCCCAGTTCCGCCCATTCTCCGCCCCATGGCTGACTAATTT
TTTTTATTTATGCAGAGGCCGAGGCCGCCTCTGCCTCTGAGCTATTCCAGAAGTAGTGAGGAGGCTTTTT
TGGAGGCCTAGGCTTTTGCAAAAAGCTCCCGGGAGCTTGTATATCCATTTTCGGATCTGATCAAGAGACA
GGATGAGGATCGTTTCGCATGATTGAACAAGATGGATTGCACGCAGGTTCTCCGGCCGCTTGGGTGGAGA
GGCTATTCGGCTATGACTGGGCACAACAGACAATCGGCTGCTCTGATGCCGCCGTGTTCCGGCTGTCAGC
GCAGGGGCGCCCGGTTCTTTTTGTCAAGACCGACCTGTCCGGTGCCCTGAATGAACTGCAGGACGAGGCA
GCGCGGCTATCGTGGCTGGCCACGACGGGCGTTCCTTGCGCAGCTGTGCTCGACGTTGTCACTGAAGCGG
GAAGGGACTGGCTGCTATTGGGCGAAGTGCCGGGGCAGGATCTCCTGTCATCTCACCTTGCTCCTGCCGA
GAAAGTATCCATCATGGCTGATGCAATGCGGCGGCTGCATACGCTTGATCCGGCTACCTGCCCATTCGAC
CACCAAGCGAAACATCGCATCGAGCGAGCACGTACTCGGATGGAAGCCGGTCTTGTCGATCAGGATGATC
TGGACGAAGAGCATCAGGGGCTCGCGCCAGCCGAACTGTTCGCCAGGCTCAAGGCGCGCATGCCCGACGG
CGAGGATCTCGTCGTGACCCATGGCGATGCCTGCTTGCCGAATATCATGGTGGAAAATGGCCGCTTTTCT
GGATTCATCGACTGTGGCCGGCTGGGTGTGGCGGACCGCTATCAGGACATAGCGTTGGCTACCCGTGATA
TTGCTGAAGAGCTTGGCGGCGAATGGGCTGACCGCTTCCTCGTGCTTTACGGTATCGCCGCTCCCGATTC
GCAGCGCATCGCCTTCTATCGCCTTCTTGACGAGTTCTTCTGAGCGGGACTCTGGGGTTCGAAATGACCG
ACCAAGCGACGCCCAACCTGCCATCACGAGATTTCGATTCCACCGCCGCCTTCTATGAAAGGTTGGGCTT
CGGAATCGTTTTCCGGGACGCCGGCTGGATGATCCTCCAGCGCGGGGATCTCATGCTGGAGTTCTTCGCC
CACCCCAACTTGTTTATTGCAGCTTATAATGGTTACAAATAAAGCAATAGCATCACAAATTTCACAAATA
AAGCATTTTTTTCACTGCATTCTAGTTGTGGTTTGTCCAAACTCATCAATGTATCTTATCATGTCTGTAT
ACCGTCGACCTCTAGCTAGAGCTTGGCGTAATCATGGTCATAGCTGTTTCCTGTGTGAAATTGTTATCCG
CTCACAATTCCACACAACATACGAGCCGGAAGCATAAAGTGTAAAGCCTGGGGTGCCTAATGAGTGAGCT
AACTCACATTAATTGCGTTGCGCTCACTGCCCGCTTTCCAGTCGGGAAACCTGTCGTGCCAGCTGCATTA
ATGAATCGGCCAACGCGCGGGGAGAGGCGGTTTGCGTATTGGGCGCTCTTCCGCTTCCTCGCTCACTGAC
TCGCTGCGCTCGGTCGTTCGGCTGCGGCGAGCGGTATCAGCTCACTCAAAGGCGGTAATACGGTTATCCA
CAGAATCAGGGGATAACGCAGGAAAGAACATGTGAGCAAAAGGCCAGCAAAAGGCCAGGAACCGTAAAAA
GGCCGCGTTGCTGGCGTTTTTCCATAGGCTCCGCCCCCCTGACGAGCATCACAAAAATCGACGCTCAAGT
CAGAGGTGGCGAAACCCGACAGGACTATAAAGATACCAGGCGTTTCCCCCTGGAAGCTCCCTCGTGCGCT
CTCCTGTTCCGACCCTGCCGCTTACCGGATACCTGTCCGCCTTTCTCCCTTCGGGAAGCGTGGCGCTTTC
TCATAGCTCACGCTGTAGGTATCTCAGTTCGGTGTAGGTCGTTCGCTCCAAGCTGGGCTGTGTGCACGAA
CCCCCCGTTCAGCCCGACCGCTGCGCCTTATCCGGTAACTATCGTCTTGAGTCCAACCCGGTAAGACACG
ACTTATCGCCACTGGCAGCAGCCACTGGTAACAGGATTAGCAGAGCGAGGTATGTAGGCGGTGCTACAGA
GTTCTTGAAGTGGTGGCCTAACTACGGCTACACTAGAAGAACAGTATTTGGTATCTGCGCTCTGCTGAAG
CCAGTTACCTTCGGAAAAAGAGTTGGTAGCTCTTGATCCGGCAAACAAACCACCGCTGGTAGCGGTGGTT
TTTTTGTTTGCAAGCAGCAGATTACGCGCAGAAAAAAAGGATCTCAAGAAGATCCTTTGATCTTTTCTAC
GGGGTCTGACGCTCAGTGGAACGAAAACTCACGTTAAGGGATTTTGGTCATGAGATTATCAAAAAGGATC
TTCACCTAGATCCTTTTAAATTAAAAATGAAGTTTTAAATCAATCTAAAGTATATATGAGTAAACTTGGT
CTGACAGTTACCAATGCTTAATCAGTGAGGCACCTATCTCAGCGATCTGTCTATTTCGTTCATCCATAGT
TGCCTGACTCCCCGTCGTGTAGATAACTACGATACGGGAGGGCTTACCATCTGGCCCCAGTGCTGCAATG
ATACCGCGAGACCCACGCTCACCGGCTCCAGATTTATCAGCAATAAACCAGCCAGCCGGAAGGGCCGAGC
GCAGAAGTGGTCCTGCAACTTTATCCGCCTCCATCCAGTCTATTAATTGTTGCCGGGAAGCTAGAGTAAG
TAGTTCGCCAGTTAATAGTTTGCGCAACGTTGTTGCCATTGCTACAGGCATCGTGGTGTCACGCTCGTCG
TTTGGTATGGCTTCATTCAGCTCCGGTTCCCAACGATCAAGGCGAGTTACATGATCCCCCATGTTGTGCA
AAAAAGCGGTTAGCTCCTTCGGTCCTCCGATCGTTGTCAGAAGTAAGTTGGCCGCAGTGTTATCACTCAT
GGTTATGGCAGCACTGCATAATTCTCTTACTGTCATGCCATCCGTAAGATGCTTTTCTGTGACTGGTGAG
TACTCAACCAAGTCATTCTGAGAATAGTGTATGCGGCGACCGAGTTGCTCTTGCCCGGCGTCAATACGGG
ATAATACCGCGCCACATAGCAGAACTTTAAAAGTGCTCATCATTGGAAAACGTTCTTCGGGGCGAAAACT
CTCAAGGATCTTACCGCTGTTGAGATCCAGTTCGATGTAACCCACTCGTGCACCCAACTGATCTTCAGCA
TCTTTTACTTTCACCAGCGTTTCTGGGTGAGCAAAAACAGGAAGGCAAAATGCCGCAAAAAAGGGAATAA
GGGCGACACGGAAATGTTGAATACTCATACTCTTCCTTTTTCAATATTATTGAAGCATTTATCAGGGTTA
TTGTCTCATGAGCGGATACATATTTGAATGTATTTAGAAAAATAAACAAATAGGGGTTCCGCGCACATTT
CCCCGAAAAGTGCCACCTGACGTC
Features (pLannotate 1.2.2; 21 found; start..end, strand, type, name):
     28..80      -  misc_feature   bom (fragment): basis of mobility region from pBR322
    235..614     +  enhancer       CMV enhancer: human cytomegalovirus immediate early enhancer
    615..818     +  promoter       CMV promoter: human cytomegalovirus (CMV) immediate early promoter
    814..847     +  LTR            5' LTR (truncated) (fragment): truncated 5' long terminal repeat (LTR) from HIV-1
    863..881     +  promoter       T7 promoter: promoter for bacteriophage T7 RNA polymerase
    920..2146    +  CDS            ARRB2: ARRB2_HUMAN - Also known as ARB2, ARR2. Experimental evidence at protein level: Swiss-Prot protein existence level 1. Functions in regulating agonist-mediated G-protein coupled receptor (GPCR) signaling by mediating both receptor desensitization and resensitization processes. During homologous desensitization, beta- arrestins bind to the GPRK-phosphorylated receptor and sterically preclude its coupling to the cognate G-protein; the binding appears to require additional receptor determinants exposed only in the active receptor conformation. The beta-arrestins target many receptors for internali
   2532..2550    -  promoter       SP6 promoter: promoter for bacteriophage SP6 RNA polymerase
   2576..2800    +  polyA_signal   bGH poly(A) signal: bovine growth hormone polyadenylation signal
   2804..2825    +  promoter       SV40 promoter (fragment): SV40 enhancer and early promoter
   2846..3274    +  rep_origin     f1 ori (sequence partly withheld): f1 bacteriophage origin of replication; arrow indicates direction of (+) strand synthesis
   3288..3617    +  promoter       SV40 promoter: SV40 enhancer and early promoter
   3684..4475    +  CDS            neo: KKA2_KLEPN - Also known as kan, nptII. Experimental evidence at protein level: Swiss-Prot protein existence level 1. Resistance to kanamycin, neomycin, paromomycin, ribostamycin, butirosin and gentamicin B. From Klebsiella pneumoniae.
   4499..4657    +  CDS            ble (fragment): BLE_KLEPN - Experimental evidence at protein level: Swiss-Prot protein existence level 1. Binding protein with a strong affinity to the bleomycin family of antibiotics. Binds to CL990; an antimitotic-antibiotic compound. From Klebsiella pneumoniae.
   4652..4773    +  polyA_signal   SV40 poly(A) signal: SV40 polyadenylation signal
   4846..4862    -  protein_bind   lac operator: The lac repressor binds to the lac operator to inhibit transcription in E. coli. This inhibition can be relieved by adding lactose or isopropyl-β-D-thiogalactopyranoside (IPTG). lac repressor encoded by lacI
   4870..4900    -  promoter       lac promoter: promoter for the E. coli lac operon
   4915..4936    -  protein_bind   CAP binding site: CAP binding activates transcription in the presence of cAMP. E. coli catabolite activator protein
   4949..5041    -  CDS            lacI (fragment): lac repressor; lacI; The lac repressor binds to the lac operator to inhibit transcription in E. coli. This inhibition can be relieved by adding lactose or isopropyl-β-D-thiogalactopyranoside (IPTG).
   5224..5812    -  rep_origin     ori: high-copy-number ColE1/pMB1/pBR322/pUC origin of replication
   5983..6843    -  CDS            AmpR: β-lactamase; bla; confers resistance to ampicillin, carbenicillin, and related antibiotics
   6844..6948    -  promoter       AmpR promoter: bla
