[The description below was written by a language model from this plasmid's Addgene catalogue record and pLannotate feature annotations shown in this document.]
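Description:
pBtA3 is a mammalian expression plasmid built on the pcDNA3 backbone that carries the short isoform of bovine arrestin-3, cloned without mutations between the EcoRI and HindIII sites. The sequenced plasmid is about 7 kb, consistent with a roughly 1.4 kb insert in a 5.4 kb vector. It is maintained in E. coli at high copy through a ColE1/pUC-type origin and selected with ampicillin via the β-lactamase gene. An f1 origin is also present and would allow single-stranded DNA production.

The arrestin coding sequence lies downstream of the human CMV immediate-early enhancer and promoter and is followed by the bovine growth hormone polyadenylation signal, giving strong constitutive expression in transfected mammalian cells. No epitope tag or reporter fusion is annotated, so the protein appears to be expressed untagged. The automated annotation labels the open reading frame as ARRB2 by similarity to the human protein. This fits the nomenclature in which arrestin-3 is the non-visual β-arrestin-2, although the catalogue's gene link points to ARR3, so the two fields disagree on the gene symbol. T7 and SP6 phage promoters flank the cloning region, as is standard for pcDNA3, and can be used for in vitro transcription or as sequencing primer sites.

A separate SV40 early promoter drives the neomycin phosphotransferase gene, terminated by the SV40 polyadenylation signal, which permits G418 selection of stable cell lines. The small HIV-1 LTR, ble, lacI and lac promoter fragments are probably backbone remnants or annotation artefacts rather than functional elements. The plasmid is intended for expressing wild-type arrestin-3 in cultured cells, and the associated work concerned how arrestins recruit signaling proteins to the cytoskeleton.
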