Addgene plasmid #238985: pBtA3
Purpose: Mammalian expression of bovine arrestin-3 short isoform
Depositing lab: Vsevolod Gurevich. Depositing organization: Vanderbilt University. Publication: Arrestin mobilizes signaling proteins to the cytoskeleton and redirects their activity. Hanson SM, Cleghorn WM, Francis DJ, Vishnivetskiy SA, Raman D, Song X, Nair KS, Slepak VZ, Klug CS, Gurevich VV. J Mol Biol. 2007 Apr 27;368(2):375-87. doi: 10.1016/j.jmb.2007.02.053. Epub 2007 Feb 22. PubMed 17359998.
Backbone
  Vector backbone: pcDNA3
  Backbone manufacturer: ThermoFisher
  Backbone size w/o insert (bp): 5400
  Vector type: Mammalian Expression
Growth in bacteria
  Bacterial resistance: Ampicillin, 100 μg/mL
  Growth temperature: 37°C
  Growth strain: DH5alpha
  Copy number: High Copy
Gene/Insert
  Gene/Insert name: arrestin-3 short
  Species: B. taurus (bovine)
  Insert size (bp): 1400
  Mutation: none
  Entrez Gene: ARR3
  Promoter: CMV
  Cloning method: Restriction Enzyme; 5′ cloning site Eco RI (unknown if destroyed); 3′ cloning site Hind III (unknown if destroyed)
Terms and licenses: Academic/Nonprofit Terms; Industry Terms: Not Available to Industry
How to cite: pBtA3 was a gift from Vsevolod Gurevich (Addgene plasmid # 238985 ; http://n2t.net/addgene:238985 ; RRID:Addgene_238985)
